Addgene plasmid #175487: STX4AA-c005
Purpose: Protein expression in bacterial cells. Coiled-coil domains, M1-L275.
Depositing lab: Opher Gileadi. Depositing organization: University of Oxford.
Backbone
  Vector backbone: pSUMO-LIC
  Vector type: Bacterial Expression
Growth in bacteria
  Bacterial resistance: Kanamycin, 50 μg/mL
  Growth temperature: 37°C
  Growth strain: DH5alpha
  Copy number: High Copy
Gene/Insert
  Gene/Insert name: STX4 (alt name: STX4A)
  Species: H. sapiens (human)
  Entrez Gene: RUNX1T1 (a.k.a. AML1-MTG8, AML1T1, CBFA2T1, CDR, ETO, MTG8, ZMYND2)
  Tag / fusion protein: His6-TEV (N terminal on insert)
  Cloning method: Ligation Independent Cloning
Terms and licenses: Academic/Nonprofit Terms; Industry Terms: Not Available to Industry
Depositor comments: Ligation-independent cloning using SUMO-LIC5 and SUMO-LIC3 sites. Gileadi lab uses BL21(DE3)-R3-pRARE2 cells for expression.
How to cite: STX4AA-c005 was a gift from Opher Gileadi (Addgene plasmid # 175487 ; http://n2t.net/addgene:175487 ; RRID:Addgene_175487)
