[The description below was written by a language model from this plasmid's Addgene catalogue record and the feature table of its GenBank file.]
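Description:
STX4AA-c005 is a 6,439 bp bacterial expression plasmid built on the pSUMO-LIC backbone, carrying a fragment of human syntaxin 4 (STX4, also called STX4A). The fragment spans residues M1 to L275 and is described as covering the coiled-coil domains. The insert was introduced by ligation-independent cloning at the vector's SUMO-LIC sites. Expression follows the usual pET-style arrangement. A T7 promoter with an adjacent lac operator and the phage T7 gene 10 ribosome binding site drives the open reading frame, and a T7 terminator closes the unit. A plasmid-borne lacI gene under its own promoter keeps transcription repressed until IPTG is added, so a host supplying T7 RNA polymerase is required. The depositor notes use of a BL21(DE3) derivative carrying a rare-codon plasmid.

The plasmid is selected with kanamycin through the aph(3')-Ia gene and replicates from a ColE1/pBR322-type origin. It also carries the bom region, the rop gene and an f1 origin. The catalogue lists it as high copy, although rop normally restrains copy number.

The records disagree on a few points. The catalogue describes an N-terminal His6-TEV tag, and the feature table does show a 6xHis tag just after the start of the reading frame. However, the table does not annotate the TEV site, any SUMO module implied by the backbone name, or the STX4 coding region itself. It also shows an AviTag for enzymatic biotinylation followed by a second 6xHis tag upstream of the terminator, and the record does not say whether these are in frame with the insert. The linked Entrez gene entry (RUNX1T1) does not match the stated STX4 insert and looks like a database error. The construct is intended for producing recombinant protein in E. coli.
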