LOCUS       Exported 6439 bp ds-DNA circular SYN 27-JAN-2022
DEFINITION  Protein expression in bacterial cells. Coiled-coil domains,
            M1-L275..
ACCESSION   .
VERSION     .
KEYWORDS    STX4AA-c005
SOURCE      synthetic DNA construct
  ORGANISM  synthetic DNA construct
REFERENCE   1 (bases 1 to 6439)
  TITLE     Gileadi lab plasmids 2021
REFERENCE   2 (bases 1 to 6439)
  AUTHORS   .
  TITLE     Direct Submission
  JOURNAL   Exported Jan 27, 2022 from SnapGene Server 1.1.58
            http://www.snapgene.com
FEATURES             Location/Qualifiers
     source          1..6439
                     /organism="synthetic DNA construct"
                     /mol_type="other DNA"
     RBS             12..34
                     /note="efficient ribosome binding site from bacteriophage
                     T7 gene 10 (Olins and Rangwala, 1989)"
     CDS             54..71
                     /codon_start=1
                     /product="6xHis affinity tag"
                     /label=6xHis
                     /translation="HHHHHH"
     CDS             1212..1256
                     /codon_start=1
                     /product="peptide tag that allows for enzymatic
                     biotinylation"
                     /label=AviTag(TM)
                     /translation="GLNDIFEAQKIEWHE"
     CDS             1257..1274
                     /codon_start=1
                     /product="6xHis affinity tag"
                     /label=6xHis
                     /translation="HHHHHH"
     primer_bind     complement(1327..1345)
                     /label=T7 Term
                     /note="T7 terminator, reverse primer"
     terminator      1341..1388
                     /label=T7 terminator
                     /note="transcription terminator for bacteriophage T7 RNA
                     polymerase"
     rep_origin      1425..1880
                     /direction=RIGHT
                     /label=f1 ori
                     /note="f1 bacteriophage origin of replication; arrow
                     indicates direction of (+) strand synthesis"
     primer_bind     complement(1512..1531)
                     /label=F1ori-R
                     /note="F1 origin, reverse primer"
     primer_bind     1722..1743
                     /label=F1ori-F
                     /note="F1 origin, forward primer"
     CDS             complement(1972..2787)
                     /codon_start=1
                     /gene="aph(3')-Ia"
                     /product="aminoglycoside phosphotransferase"
                     /label=KanR
                     /note="confers resistance to kanamycin in bacteria or G418
                     (Geneticin(R)) in eukaryotes"
                     /translation="MSHIQRETSCSRPRLNSNMDADLYGYKWARDNVGQSGATIYRLYG
                     KPDAPELFLKHGKGSVANDVTDEMVRLNWLTEFMPLPTIKHFIRTPDDAWLLTTAIPGK
                     TAFQVLEEYPDSGENIVDALAVFLRRLHSIPVCNCPFNSDRVFRLAQAQSRMNNGLVDA
                     SDFDDERNGWPVEQVWKEMHKLLPFSPDSVVTHGDFSLDNLIFDEGKLIGCIDVGRVGI
                     ADRYQDLAILWNCLGEFSPSLQKRLFQKYGIDNPDMNKLQFHLMLDEFF"
     primer_bind     2695..2714
                     /label=Kan-R
                     /note="Kanamycin resistance gene, reverse primer"
     primer_bind     2779..2798
                     /label=pENTR-R
                     /note="pENTR vectors, reverse primer"
     rep_origin      2909..3497
                     /direction=RIGHT
                     /label=ori
                     /note="high-copy-number ColE1/pMB1/pBR322/pUC origin of
                     replication"
     primer_bind     3398..3417
                     /label=pBR322ori-F
                     /note="pBR322 origin, forward primer"
     primer_bind     3651..3668
                     /label=L4440
                     /note="L4440 vector, forward primer"
     misc_feature    3683..3822
                     /label=bom
                     /note="basis of mobility region from pBR322"
     primer_bind     complement(3748..3767)
                     /label=pRS-marker
                     /note="pRS vectors, use to sequence yeast selectable
                     marker"
     primer_bind     3908..3930
                     /label=pGEX 3'
                     /note="pGEX vectors, reverse primer"
     CDS             complement(3924..4115)
                     /codon_start=1
                     /gene="rop"
                     /product="Rop protein, which maintains plasmids at low copy
                     number"
                     /label=rop
                     /translation="MTKQEKTALNMARFIRSQTLTLLEKLNELDADEQADICESLHDHA
                     DELYRSCLARFGDDGENL"
     CDS             complement(4924..6006)
                     /codon_start=1
                     /gene="lacI"
                     /product="lac repressor"
                     /label=lacI
                     /note="The lac repressor binds to the lac operator to
                     inhibit transcription in E. coli. This inhibition can be
                     relieved by adding lactose or
                     isopropyl-beta-D-thiogalactopyranoside (IPTG)."
                     /translation="MKPVTLYDVAEYAGVSYQTVSRVVNQASHVSAKTREKVEAAMAEL
                     NYIPNRVAQQLAGKQSLLIGVATSSLALHAPSQIVAAIKSRADQLGASVVVSMVERSGV
                     EACKAAVHNLLAQRVSGLIINYPLDDQDAIAVEAACTNVPALFLDVSDQTPINSIIFSH
                     EDGTRLGVEHLVALGHQQIALLAGPLSSVSARLRLAGWHKYLTRNQIQPIAEREGDWSA
                     MSGFQQTMQMLNEGIVPTAMLVANDQMALGAMRAITESGLRVGADISVVGYDDTEDSSC
                     YIPPLTTIKQDFRLLGQTSVDRLLQLSQGQAVKGNQLLPVSLVKRKTTLAPNTQTASPR
                     ALADSLMQLARQVSRLESGQ"
     primer_bind     5968..5987
                     /label=LacI-R
                     /note="LacI, reverse primer"
     promoter        complement(6007..6084)
                     /gene="lacI"
                     /label=lacI promoter
     primer_bind     6290..6309
                     /label=pBRrevBam
                     /note="pBR322 vectors, tet region, downstream of BamHI,
                     reverse primer"
     primer_bind     6393..6412
                     /label=T7
                     /note="T7 promoter, forward primer"
     promoter        6393..6411
                     /label=T7 promoter
                     /note="promoter for bacteriophage T7 RNA polymerase"
     protein_bind    6412..6436
                     /label=lac operator
                     /bound_moiety="lac repressor encoded by lacI"
                     /note="The lac repressor binds to the lac operator to
                     inhibit transcription in E. coli. This inhibition can be
                     relieved by adding lactose or
                     isopropyl-beta-D-thiogalactopyranoside (IPTG)."
ORIGIN
        1 ctagaaataa ttttgtttaa ctttaagaag gagatataca tatgtgcagc agccatcatc
       61 atcatcatca cggcagcggc agcggctctg accaggaggc aaaaccttca actgaggact
      121 tgggggataa gaaggaaggt gaatatatta aactcaaagt cattggacag gatagcagtg
      181 agattcactt caaagtgaaa atgacaacac atctcaagaa actcaaagaa tcatactgtc
      241 aaagacaggg tgttccaatg aattcactca ggtttctctt tgagggtcag agaattgctg
      301 ataatcatac tccaaaagaa ctgggaatgg aggaagaaga tgtgattgaa gtttaccagg
      361 agcaaacggg aggtatgcgg gacaggaccc acgagctgag acagggggat gacagctcgg
      421 acgaagagga caaggagcgg gtcgcgctgg tggtgcaccc gggcacggca cggctgggga
      481 gcccggacga ggagttcttc cacaaggtcc ggacaattcg gcagactatt gtcaaactgg
      541 ggaataaagt ccaggagttg gagaaacagc aggtcaccat cctggccacg ccccttcccg
      601 aggagagcat gaagcaggag ctgcagaacc tgcgcgatga gatcaaacag ctggggaggg
      661 agatccgcct gcagctgaag gccatagagc cccagaagga ggaagctgat gagaactata
      721 actccgtcaa cacaagaatg agaaaaaccc agcatggggt cctgtcccag caattcgtgg
      781 agctcatcaa caagtgcaat tcaatgcagt ccgaataccg ggagaagaac gtggagcgga
      841 ttcggaggca gctgaagatc accaatgctg ggatggtgtc tgatgaggag ttggagcaga
      901 tgctggacag tgggcaaagc gaggtgtttg tgtccaatat cctgaaggac acgcaggtga
      961 ctcgacaggc cttaaatgag atctcggccc ggcacagtga gatccagcag cttgaacgca
     1021 gtattcgtga gctgcacgac atattcactt ttctggctac cgaagtggag atgcaggggg
     1081 agatgatcaa tcggattgag aagaacatcc tgagctcagc ggactacgtg gaacgtgggc
     1141 aggagcacgt caagacggcc ctggagaacc agaagaaggc gaggaagaag aaagtcttgt
     1201 gaagcggtgg cggtctgaac gacatcttcg aggctcagaa aatcgaatgg cacgaacacc
     1261 accaccacca ccactgagat ccggctgcta acaaagcccg aaaggaagct gagttggctg
     1321 ctgccaccgc tgagcaataa ctagcataac cccttggggc ctctaaacgg gtcttgaggg
     1381 gttttttgct gaaaggagga actatatccg gattggcgaa tgggnnnnnn nnnnnnnnnn
     1441 nnnnnnnnnn nnnnnnnnnn nnnnnnnnnn nnnnnnnnnn nnnnnnnnnn nnnnnnnnnn
     1501 nnnnnnnnnn nnnnnnnnnn nnnnnnnnnn nnnnnnnnnn nnnnnnnncn nnnnnnnnnn
     1561 nnnnnnnnnn nnnnnnnnnn nnnnnnnnnn nnnnnnnnnn nnnnnnnnnn nnnnnnnnnn
     1621 nnnnnnnnnn nnnnnnnnnn annnnnnnnn nnnnnnnnnn nnnnnnnnnn nnnnnnnnnn
     1681 nnnnnnnnnn cctttgacgt tggagtccac gttctttnnn nnnnnnnnnn nnnnnnnnnn
     1741 nnnnnnnnnn nnnnacccta tctcggtcta ttcttttgat ttataaggga ttttgccgat
     1801 ttcggcctat tggttaaaaa atgagctgat ttaacaaaaa tttaacgcga attttaacaa
     1861 aatattaacg cttacaattt aggtggcact tttcggggaa atgtgcgcgg aacccctatt
     1921 tgtttatttt tctaaataca ttcaaatatg tatccgctca tgaattaatt cttagaaaaa
     1981 ctcatcgagc atcaaatgaa actgcaattt attcatatca ggattatcaa taccatattt
     2041 ttgaaaaagc cgtttctgta atgaaggaga aaactcaccg aggcagttcc ataggatggc
     2101 aagatcctgg tatcggtctg cgattccgac tcgtccaaca tcaatacaac ctattaattt
     2161 cccctcgtca aaaataaggt tatcaagtga gaaatcacca tgagtgacga ctgaatccgg
     2221 tgagaatggc aaaagtttat gcatttcttt ccagacttgt tcaacaggcc agccattacg
     2281 ctcgtcatca aaatcactcg catcaaccaa accgttattc attcgtgatt gcgcctgagc
     2341 gagacgaaat acgcgatcgc tgttaaaagg acaattacaa acaggaatcg aatgcaaccg
     2401 gcgcaggaac actgccagcg catcaacaat attttcacct gaatcaggat attcttctaa
     2461 tacctggaat gctgttttcc cggggatcgc agtggtgagt aaccatgcat catcaggagt
     2521 acggataaaa tgcttgatgg tcggaagagg cataaattcc gtcagccagt ttagtctgac
     2581 catctcatct gtaacatcat tggcaacgct acctttgcca tgtttcagaa acaactctgg
     2641 cgcatcgggc ttcccataca atcgatagat tgtcgcacct gattgcccga cattatcgcg
     2701 agcccattta tacccatata aatcagcatc catgttggaa tttaatcgcg gcctagagca
     2761 agacgtttcc cgttgaatat ggctcataac accccttgta ttactgttta tgtaagcaga
     2821 cagttttatt gttcatgacc aaaatccctt aacgtgagtt ttcgttccac tgagcgtcag
     2881 accccgtaga aaagatcaaa ggatcttctt gagatccttt ttttctgcgc gtaatctgct
     2941 gcttgcaaac aaaaaaacca ccgctaccag cggtggtttg tttgccggat caagagctac
     3001 caactctttt tccgaaggta actggcttca gcagagcgca gataccaaat actgtccttc
     3061 tagtgtagcc gtagttaggc caccacttca agaactctgt agcaccgcct acatacctcg
     3121 ctctgctaat cctgttacca gtggctgctg ccagtggcga taagtcgtgt cttaccgggt
     3181 tggactcaag acgatagtta ccggataagg cgcagcggtc gggctgaacg gggggttcgt
     3241 gcacacagcc cagcttggag cgaacgacct acaccgaact gagataccta cagcgtgagc
     3301 tatgagaaag cgccacgctt cccgaaggga gaaaggcgga caggtatccg gtaagcggca
     3361 gggtcggaac aggagagcgc acgagggagc ttccaggggg aaacgcctgg tatctttata
     3421 gtcctgtcgg gtttcgccac ctctgacttg agcgtcgatt tttgtgatgc tcgtcagggg
     3481 ggcggagcct atggaaaaac gccagcaacg cggccttttt acggttcctg gccttttgct
     3541 ggccttttgc tcacatgttc tttcctgcgt tatcccctga ttctgtggat aaccgtatta
     3601 ccgcctttga gtgagctgat accgctcgcc gcagccgaac gaccgagcgc agcgagtcag
     3661 tgagcgagga agcggaagag cgcctgatgc ggtattttct ccttacgcat ctgtgcggta
     3721 tttcacaccg caatggtgca ctctcagtac aatctgctct gatgccgcat agttaagcca
     3781 gtatacactc cgctatcgct acgtgactgg gtcatggctg cgccccgaca cccgccaaca
     3841 cccgctgacg cgccctgacg ggcttgtctg ctcccggcat ccgcttacag acaagctgtg
     3901 accgtctccg ggagctgcat gtgtcagagg ttttcaccgt catcaccgaa acgcgcgagg
     3961 cagctgcggt aaagctcatc agcgtggtcg tgaagcgatt cacagatgtc tgcctgttca
     4021 tccgcgtcca gctcgttgag tttctccaga agcgttaatg tctggcttct gataaagcgg
     4081 gccatgttaa gggcggtttt ttcctgtttg gtcactgatg cctccgtgta agggggattt
     4141 ctgttcatgg gggtaatgat accgatgaaa cgagagagga tgctcacgat acgggttact
     4201 gatgatgaac atgcccggtt actggaacgt tgtgagggta aacaactggc ggtatggatg
     4261 cggcgggacc agagaaaaat cactcagggt caatgccagc gcttcgttaa tacagatgta
     4321 ggtgttccac agggtagcca gcagcatcct gcgatgcaga tccggaacat aatggtgcag
     4381 ggcgctgact tccgcgtttc cagactttac gaaacacgga aaccgaagac cattcatgtt
     4441 gttgctcagg tcgcagacgt tttgcagcag cagtcgcttc acgttcgctc gcgtatcggt
     4501 gattcattct gctaaccagt aaggcaaccc cgccagccta gccgggtcct caacgacagg
     4561 agcacgatca tgcgcacccg tggggccgcc atgccggcga taatggcctg cttctcgccg
     4621 aaacgtttgg tggcgggacc agtgacgaag gcttgagcga gggcgtgcaa gattccgaat
     4681 accgcaagcg acaggccgat catcgtcgcg ctccagcgaa agcggtcctc gccgaaaatg
     4741 acccagagcg ctgccggcac ctgtcctacg agttgcatga taaagaagac agtcataagt
     4801 gcggcgacga tagtcatgcc ccgcgcccac cggaaggagc tgactgggtt gaaggctctc
     4861 aagggcatcg gtcgagatcc cggtgcctaa tgagtgagct aacttacatt aattgcgttg
     4921 cgctcactgc ccgctttcca gtcgggaaac ctgtcgtgcc agctgcatta atgaatcggc
     4981 caacgcgcgg ggagaggcgg tttgcgtatt gggcgccagg gtggtttttc ttttcaccag
     5041 tgagacgggc aacagctgat tgcccttcac cgcctggccc tgagagagtt gcagcaagcg
     5101 gtccacgctg gtttgcccca gcaggcgaaa atcctgtttg atggtggtta acggcgggat
     5161 ataacatgag ctgtcttcgg tatcgtcgta tcccactacc gagatatccg caccaacgcg
     5221 cagcccggac tcggtaatgg cgcgcattgc gcccagcgcc atctgatcgt tggcaaccag
     5281 catcgcagtg ggaacgatgc cctcattcag catttgcatg gtttgttgaa aaccggacat
     5341 ggcactccag tcgccttccc gttccgctat cggctgaatt tgattgcgag tgagatattt
     5401 atgccagcca gccagacgca gacgcgccga gacagaactt aatgggcccg ctaacagcgc
     5461 gatttgctgg tgacccaatg cgaccagatg ctccacgccc agtcgcgtac cgtcttcatg
     5521 ggagaaaata atactgttga tgggtgtctg gtcagagaca tcaagaaata acgccggaac
     5581 attagtgcag gcagcttcca cagcaatggc atcctggtca tccagcggat agttaatgat
     5641 cagcccactg acgcgttgcg cgagaagatt gtgcaccgcc gctttacagg cttcgacgcc
     5701 gcttcgttct accatcgaca ccaccacgct ggcacccagt tgatcggcgc gagatttaat
     5761 cgccgcgaca atttgcgacg gcgcgtgcag ggccagactg gaggtggcaa cgccaatcag
     5821 caacgactgt ttgcccgcca gttgttgtgc cacgcggttg ggaatgtaat tcagctccgc
     5881 catcgccgct tccacttttt cccgcgtttt cgcagaaacg tggctggcct ggttcaccac
     5941 gcgggaaacg gtctgataag agacaccggc atactctgcg acatcgtata acgttactgg
     6001 tttcacattc accaccctga attgactctc ttccgggcgc tatcatgcca taccgcgaaa
     6061 ggttttgcgc cattcgatgg tgtccgggat ctcgacgctc tcccttatgc gactcctgca
     6121 ttaggaagca gcccagtagt aggttgaggc cgttgagcac cgccgccgca aggaatggtg
     6181 catgcaagga gatggcgccc aacagtcccc cggccacggg gcctgccacc atacccacgc
     6241 cgaaacaagc gctcatgagc ccgaagtggc gagcccgatc ttccccatcg gtgatgtcgg
     6301 cgatataggc gccagcaacc gcacctgtgg cgccggtgat gccggccacg atgcgtccgg
     6361 cgtagaggat cgagatctcg atcccgcgaa attaatacga ctcactatag gggaattgtg
     6421 agcggataac aattcccct
//
