>Addgene plasmid #175487 | STX4AA-c005 | depositor partial sequence | sequence record 340415 | Coding sequence (including tags)
ATGTGCAGCAGCCATCATCATCATCATCACGGCAGCGGCAGCGGCTCTGACCAGGAGGCAAAACCTTCAA
CTGAGGACTTGGGGGATAAGAAGGAAGGTGAATATATTAAACTCAAAGTCATTGGACAGGATAGCAGTGA
GATTCACTTCAAAGTGAAAATGACAACACATCTCAAGAAACTCAAAGAATCATACTGTCAAAGACAGGGT
GTTCCAATGAATTCACTCAGGTTTCTCTTTGAGGGTCAGAGAATTGCTGATAATCATACTCCAAAAGAAC
TGGGAATGGAGGAAGAAGATGTGATTGAAGTTTACCAGGAGCAAACGGGAGGTATGCGGGACAGGACCCA
CGAGCTGAGACAGGGGGATGACAGCTCGGACGAAGAGGACAAGGAGCGGGTCGCGCTGGTGGTGCACCCG
GGCACGGCACGGCTGGGGAGCCCGGACGAGGAGTTCTTCCACAAGGTCCGGACAATTCGGCAGACTATTG
TCAAACTGGGGAATAAAGTCCAGGAGTTGGAGAAACAGCAGGTCACCATCCTGGCCACGCCCCTTCCCGA
GGAGAGCATGAAGCAGGAGCTGCAGAACCTGCGCGATGAGATCAAACAGCTGGGGAGGGAGATCCGCCTG
CAGCTGAAGGCCATAGAGCCCCAGAAGGAGGAAGCTGATGAGAACTATAACTCCGTCAACACAAGAATGA
GAAAAACCCAGCATGGGGTCCTGTCCCAGCAATTCGTGGAGCTCATCAACAAGTGCAATTCAATGCAGTC
CGAATACCGGGAGAAGAACGTGGAGCGGATTCGGAGGCAGCTGAAGATCACCAATGCTGGGATGGTGTCT
GATGAGGAGTTGGAGCAGATGCTGGACAGTGGGCAAAGCGAGGTGTTTGTGTCCAATATCCTGAAGGACA
CGCAGGTGACTCGACAGGCCTTAAATGAGATCTCGGCCCGGCACAGTGAGATCCAGCAGCTTGAACGCAG
TATTCGTGAGCTGCACGACATATTCACTTTTCTGGCTACCGAAGTGGAGATGCAGGGGGAGATGATCAAT
CGGATTGAGAAGAACATCCTGAGCTCAGCGGACTACGTGGAACGTGGGCAGGAGCACGTCAAGACGGCCC
TGGAGAACCAGAAGAAGGCGAGGAAGAAGAAAGTCTTGTGAAGCGGTGGCGGTCTGAACGACATCTTCGA
GGCTCAGAAAATCGAATGGCACGAACACCACCACCACCACCACTGA
